Addgene plasmid #85811: pX2-Cas9
Purpose: Arabinose inducible Cas9 in a broad host range backbone.
Depositing lab: Ryan Gill. Depositing organization: University of Colorado, Boulder.
Backbone
  Vector backbone: pBTBX-2
  Backbone size w/o insert (bp): 3831
  Vector type: Bacterial Expression, CRISPR, Synthetic Biology
Growth in bacteria
  Bacterial resistance: Kanamycin, 50 μg/mL
  Growth temperature: 37°C
  Growth strain: DH5alpha
  Copy number: Unknown
Gene/Insert
  Gene/Insert name: Cas9
  Species: Streptococcus pyogenes strain SF370
  Insert size (bp): 4107
  Promoter: pBAD
  Cloning method: Gibson Cloning
  Sequencing primers: 5′ ccataagattagcggatcctacctgacgc; 3′ ggtgggtatgtggtcgaaggctgg
Terms and licenses: Academic/Nonprofit Terms; Industry Terms: Not Available to Industry
How to cite: pX2-Cas9 was a gift from Ryan Gill (Addgene plasmid # 85811 ; http://n2t.net/addgene:85811 ; RRID:Addgene_85811)
