[The description below was written by a language model from this plasmid's Addgene catalogue record and pLannotate feature annotations shown in this document.]
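Description:
pX2-Cas9 is a bacterial expression plasmid that places the Streptococcus pyogenes (strain SF370) Cas9 nuclease under arabinose control in the broad-host-range backbone pBTBX-2. The sequenced record is about 7.9 kb, consistent with a roughly 3.8 kb backbone plus the 4.1 kb Cas9 insert, which was introduced by Gibson assembly. Replication depends on the pBBR1 system from Bordetella bronchiseptica: the pBBR1 oriV together with its cognate Rep protein. This pairing allows maintenance in many Gram-negative species in addition to E. coli. Selection is by kanamycin, through an aph(3')-Ia aminoglycoside phosphotransferase gene that the annotation shows sitting directly downstream of a cat promoter fragment. The copy number is listed as unknown.

The expression module follows the classic araC/araBAD layout. The araC regulator gene is transcribed divergently from the araBAD (pBAD) promoter, so AraC represses the promoter in the absence of L-arabinose and activates it when the sugar is present, giving inducible, titratable Cas9 production. The Cas9 coding sequence lies downstream of this promoter and is followed by the bidirectional soxR terminator, while a tonB terminator separates the araC end of the cassette from the resistance marker, insulating the units from read-through. No epitope tags, localisation signals or guide RNA cassette are annotated, so a targeting guide would presumably have to come from a separate source.

The construct is intended to provide inducible Cas9 for CRISPR and synthetic biology work in bacteria, including non-model hosts. Keeping the nuclease off until induction is useful because Cas9 expression can be toxic to bacteria.
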