Features (pLannotate 1.2.2; 9 found; start..end, strand, type, name):
    529..1187    +  CDS            pBBR1 Rep (fragment): replication protein for the broad-host-range plasmid pBBR1 from Bordetella bronchiseptica
   1189..1283    +  promoter       cat promoter (fragment): promoter of the E. coli cat gene encoding chloramphenicol acetyltransferase
   1284..2097    +  CDS            KanR (fragment): aminoglycoside phosphotransferase; aph(3')-Ia; confers resistance to kanamycin in bacteria or G418 (Geneticin®) in eukaryotes
   2116..2147    -  terminator     tonB terminator: bidirectional E. coli tonB-P14 transcription terminator
   2175..3053    -  CDS            araC: L-arabinose regulatory protein; araC
   3080..3364    +  promoter       araBAD promoter: araBAD; promoter of the L-arabinose operon of E. coli; the araC regulatory gene is transcribed in the opposite direction (Guzman et al., 1995)
   3441..7547    +  CDS            Cas9: Cas9 (Csn1) endonuclease from the Streptococcus pyogenes Type II CRISPR/Cas system generates RNA-guided double strand breaks in DNA
   7622..7658    -  terminator     soxR terminator: bidirectional E. coli soxR transcription terminator
   7664..528     +  rep_origin     pBBR1 oriV (across the origin): replication origin of the broad-host-range plasmid pBBR1 from Bordetella bronchiseptica; requires the pBBR1 Rep protein for replication
>Addgene plasmid #85811 | pX2-Cas9 | addgene full sequence | sequence record 177180 | Addgene NGS Result
AGTGGAAGGCGGGTCAAGGCTCGCGCAGCGACCGCGCAGCGGCTTGGCCTTGACGCGCCTGGAACGACCC
AAGCCTATGCGAGTGGGGGCAGTCGAAGGGCGAAGCCCGCCCGCCTGCCCCCCGAGCCTCACGGCGGCGA
GTGCGGGGGTTCCAAGGGGGCAGCGCCACCTTGGGCAAGGCCGAAGGCCGCGCAGTCGATCAACAAGCCC
CGGAGGGGCCACTTTTTGCCGGAGGGGGAGCCGCGCCGAAGGCGTGGGGGAACCCCGCAGGGGTGCCCTT
CTTTGGGCACCAAAGAACTAGATATAGGGCGAAATGCGAAAGACTTAAAAATCAACAACTTAAAAAAGGG
GGGTACGCAACAGCTCATTGCGGCACCCCCCGCAATAGCTCATTGCGTAGGTTAAAGAAAATCTGTAATT
GACTGCCACTTTTACGCAACGCATAATTGTTGTCGCGCTGCCGAAAAGTTGCAGCTGATTGCGCATGGTG
CCGCAACCGTGCGGCACCCCTACCGCATGGAGATAAGCATGGCCACGCAGTCCAGAGAAATCGGCATTCA
AGCCAAGAACAAGCCCGGTCACTGGGTGCAAACGGAACGCAAAGCGCATGAGGCGTGGGCCGGGCTTATT
GCGAGGAAACCCACGGCGGCAATGCTGCTGCATCACCTCGTGGCGCAGATGGGCCACCAGAACGCCGTGG
TGGTCAGCCAGAAGACACTTTCCAAGCTCATCGGACGTTCTTTGCGGACGGTCCAATACGCAGTCAAGGA
CTTGGTGGCCGAGCGCTGGATCTCCGTCGTGAAGCTCAACGGCCCCGGCACCGTGTCGGCCTACGTGGTC
AATGACCGCGTGGCGTGGGGCCAGCCCCGCGACCAGTTGCGCCTGTCGGTGTTCAGTGCCGCCGTGGTGG
TTGATCACGACGACCAGGACGAATCGCTGTTGGGGCATGGCGACCTGCGCCGCATCCCGACCCTGTATCC
GGGCGAGCAGCAACTACCGACCGGCCCCGGCGAGGAGCCGCCCAGCCAGCCCGGCATTCCGGGCATGGAA
CCAGACCTGCCAGCCTTGACCGAAACGGAGGAATGGGAACGACGCGGGCAGCAGCGCCTGCCGATGCCCG
ATGAGCCGTGTTTTCTGGACGATGGCGAGCCGTTGGAGCCGCCGACACGGGTCACGCTGCCGCGCCGTAC
GTAAGAGGTTCCAACTTTCACCATAATGAAATAAGATCACTACCGGGCGTATTTTTTGAGTTATCGAGAT
TTTCAGGAGCTAAGGAAGCTAAAATGAGCCATATTCAACGGGAAACGTCTTGCTCGAGGCCGCGATTAAA
TTCCAACATGGATGCTGATTTATATGGGTATAAATGGGCTCGCGATAATGTCGGGCAATCAGGTGCGACA
ATCTATCGATTGTATGGGAAGCCCGATGCGCCAGAGTTGTTTCTGAAACATGGCAAAGGTAGCGTTGCCA
ATGATGTTACAGATGAGATGGTCAGGCTAAACTGGCTGACGGAATTTATGCCTCTTCCGACCATCAAGCA
TTTTATCCGTACTCCTGATGATGCATGGTTACTCACCACTGCGATCCCAGGGAAAACAGCATTCCAGGTA
TTAGAAGAATATCCTGATTCAGGTGAAAATATTGTTGATGCGCTGGCAGTGTTCCTGCGCCGGTTGCATT
CGATTCCTGTTTGTAATTGTCCTTTTAACGGCGATCGCGTATTTCGTCTCGCTCAGGCGCAATCACGAAT
GAATAACGGTTTGGTTGGTGCGAGTGATTTTGATGACGAGCGTAATGGCTGGCCTGTTGAACAAGTCTGG
AAAGAAATGCATAAGCTTTTGCCATTCTCACCGGATTCAGTCGTCACTCATGGTGATTTCTCACTTGATA
ACCTTATTTTTGACGAGGGGAAATTAATAGGTTGTATTGATGTTGGACGAGTCGGAATCGCAGACCGATA
CCAGGATCTTGCCATCCTATGGAACTGCCTCGGTGAGTTTTCTCCTTCATTACAGAAACGGCTTTTTCAA
AAATATGGTATTGATAATCCTGATATGAATAAATTGCAGTTTCACTTGATGCTCGATGAGTTTTTCTGAG
GGCGGATCCCCCTCAAGTCAAAAGCCTCCGGTCGGAGGTTTTTGACTTTCTGCTATGGAGGTCAGGTATG
ATTTTTATGACAACTTGACGGCTACATCATTCACTTTTTCTTCACAACCGGCACGGAACTCGCTCGGGCT
GGCCCCGGTGCATTTTTTAAATACCCGCGAGAAATAGAGTTGATCGTCAAAACCAACATTGCGACCGACG
GTGGCGATAGGCATCCGGGTGGTGCTCAAAAGCAGCTTCGCCTGGCTGATACGTTGGTCCTCGCGCCAGC
TTAAGACGCTAATCCCTAACTGCTGGCGGAAAAGATGTGACAGACGCGACGGCGACAAGCAAACATGCTG
TGCGACGCTGGCGATATCAAAATTGCTGTCTGCCAGGTGATCGCTGATGTACTGACAAGCCTCGCGTACC
CGATTATCCATCGGTGGATGGAGCGACTCGTTAATCGCTTCCATGCGCCGCAGTAACAATTGCTCAAGCA
GATTTATCGCCAGCAGCTCCGAATAGCGCCCTTCCCCTTGCCCGGCGTTAATGATTTGCCCAAACAGGTC
GCTGAAATGCGGCTGGTGCGCTTCATCCGGGCGAAAGAACCCCGTATTGGCAAATATTGACGGCCAGTTA
AGCCATTCATGCCAGTAGGCGCGCGGACGAAAGTAAACCCACTGGTGATACCATTCGCGAGCCTCCGGAT
GACGACCGTAGTGATGAATCTCTCCTGGCGGGAACAGCAAAATATCACCCGGTCGGCAAACAAATTCTCG
TCCCTGATTTTTCACCACCCCCTGACCGCGAATGGTGAGATTGAGAATATAACCTTTCATTCCCAGCGGT
CGGTCGATAAAAAAATCGAGATAACCGTTGGCCTCAATCGGCGTTAAACCCGCCACCAGATGGGCATTAA
ACGAGTATCCCGGCAGCAGGGGATCATTTTGCGCTTCAGCCATACTTTTCATACTCCCGCCATTCAGAGA
AGAAACCAATTGTCCATATTGCATCAGACATTGCCGTCACTGCGTCTTTTACTGGCTCTTCTCGCTAACC
AAACCGGTAACCCCGCTTATTAAAAGCATTCTGTAACAAAGCGGGACCAAAGCCATGACAAAAACGCGTA
ACAAAAGTGTCTATAATCACGGCAGAAAAGTCCACATTGATTATTTGCACGGCGTCACACTTTGCTATGC
CATAACATTTTTATCCATAAGATTAGCGGATCCTACCTGACGCTTTTTATCGCAACTCTCTACTGTTTCT
CCATACCCGTTTTTTTGGGCTAGCACCGCCTATCTCGTGTGAGATAGGCGGAGATACGAACTTTAAGAAG
GAGATATACCATGGATAAGAAATACTCAATAGGCTTAGATATCGGCACAAATAGCGTCGGATGGGCGGTG
ATCACTGATGAATATAAGGTTCCGTCTAAAAAGTTCAAGGTTCTGGGAAATACAGACCGCCACAGTATCA
AAAAAAATCTTATAGGGGCTCTTTTATTTGACAGTGGAGAGACAGCGGAAGCGACTCGTCTCAAACGGAC
AGCTCGTAGAAGGTATACACGTCGGAAGAATCGTATTTGTTATCTACAGGAGATTTTTTCAAATGAGATG
GCGAAAGTAGATGATAGTTTCTTTCATCGACTTGAAGAGTCTTTTTTGGTGGAAGAAGACAAGAAGCATG
AACGTCATCCTATTTTTGGAAATATAGTAGATGAAGTTGCTTATCATGAGAAATATCCAACTATCTATCA
TCTGCGAAAAAAATTGGTAGATTCTACTGATAAAGCGGATTTGCGCTTAATCTATTTGGCCTTAGCGCAT
ATGATTAAGTTTCGTGGTCATTTTTTGATTGAGGGAGATTTAAATCCTGATAATAGTGATGTGGACAAAC
TATTTATCCAGTTGGTACAAACCTACAATCAATTATTTGAAGAAAACCCTATTAACGCAAGTGGAGTAGA
TGCTAAAGCGATTCTTTCTGCACGATTGAGTAAATCAAGACGATTAGAAAATCTCATTGCTCAGCTCCCC
GGTGAGAAGAAAAATGGCTTATTTGGGAATCTCATTGCTTTGTCATTGGGTTTGACCCCTAATTTTAAAT
CAAATTTTGATTTGGCAGAAGATGCTAAATTACAGCTTTCAAAAGATACTTACGATGATGATTTAGATAA
TTTATTGGCGCAAATTGGAGATCAATATGCTGATTTGTTTTTGGCAGCTAAGAATTTATCAGATGCTATT
TTACTTTCAGATATCCTAAGAGTAAATACTGAAATAACTAAGGCTCCCCTATCAGCTTCAATGATTAAAC
GCTACGATGAACATCATCAAGACTTGACTCTTTTAAAAGCTTTAGTTCGACAACAACTTCCAGAAAAGTA
TAAAGAAATCTTTTTTGATCAATCAAAAAACGGATATGCAGGTTATATTGATGGGGGAGCTAGCCAAGAA
GAATTTTATAAATTTATCAAACCAATTTTAGAAAAAATGGATGGTACTGAGGAATTATTGGTGAAACTAA
ATCGTGAAGATTTGCTGCGCAAGCAACGGACCTTTGACAACGGCTCTATTCCCCATCAAATTCACTTGGG
TGAGCTGCATGCTATTTTGAGAAGACAAGAAGACTTTTATCCATTTTTAAAAGACAATCGTGAGAAGATT
GAAAAAATCTTGACTTTTCGAATTCCTTATTATGTTGGTCCATTGGCGCGTGGCAATAGTCGTTTTGCAT
GGATGACTCGGAAGTCTGAAGAAACAATTACCCCATGGAATTTTGAAGAAGTTGTCGATAAAGGTGCTTC
AGCTCAATCATTTATTGAACGCATGACAAACTTTGATAAAAATCTTCCAAATGAAAAAGTACTACCAAAA
CATAGTTTGCTTTATGAGTATTTTACGGTTTATAACGAATTGACAAAGGTCAAATATGTTACTGAAGGAA
TGCGAAAACCAGCATTTCTTTCAGGTGAACAGAAGAAAGCCATTGTTGATTTACTCTTCAAAACAAATCG
AAAAGTAACCGTTAAGCAATTAAAAGAAGATTATTTCAAAAAAATAGAATGTTTTGATAGTGTTGAAATT
TCAGGAGTTGAAGATAGATTTAATGCTTCATTAGGTACCTACCATGATTTGCTAAAAATTATTAAAGATA
AAGATTTTTTGGATAATGAAGAAAATGAAGATATCTTAGAGGATATTGTTTTAACATTGACCTTATTTGA
AGATAGGGAGATGATTGAGGAAAGACTTAAAACATATGCTCACCTCTTTGATGATAAGGTGATGAAACAG
CTTAAACGTCGCCGTTATACTGGTTGGGGACGTTTGTCTCGAAAATTGATTAATGGTATTAGGGATAAGC
AATCTGGCAAAACAATATTAGATTTTTTGAAATCAGATGGTTTTGCCAATCGCAATTTTATGCAGCTGAT
CCATGATGATAGTTTGACATTTAAAGAAGACATTCAAAAAGCACAAGTGTCTGGACAAGGCGATAGTTTA
CATGAACATATTGCAAATTTAGCTGGTAGCCCTGCTATTAAAAAAGGTATTTTACAGACTGTAAAAGTTG
TTGATGAATTGGTCAAAGTAATGGGGCGGCATAAGCCAGAAAATATCGTTATTGAAATGGCACGTGAAAA
TCAGACAACTCAAAAGGGCCAGAAAAATTCGCGAGAGCGTATGAAACGAATCGAAGAAGGTATCAAAGAA
TTAGGAAGTCAGATTCTTAAAGAGCATCCTGTTGAAAATACTCAATTGCAAAATGAAAAGCTCTATCTCT
ATTATCTCCAAAATGGAAGAGACATGTATGTGGACCAAGAATTAGATATTAATCGTTTAAGTGATTATGA
TGTCGATCACATTGTTCCACAAAGTTTCCTTAAAGACGATTCAATAGACAATAAGGTCTTAACGCGTTCT
GATAAAAATCGTGGTAAATCGGATAACGTTCCAAGTGAAGAAGTAGTCAAAAAGATGAAAAACTATTGGA
GACAACTTCTAAACGCCAAGTTAATCACTCAACGTAAGTTTGATAATTTAACGAAAGCTGAACGTGGAGG
TTTGAGTGAACTTGATAAAGCTGGTTTTATCAAACGCCAATTGGTTGAAACTCGCCAAATCACTAAGCAT
GTGGCACAAATTTTGGATAGTCGCATGAATACTAAATACGATGAAAATGATAAACTTATTCGAGAGGTTA
AAGTGATTACCTTAAAATCTAAATTAGTTTCTGACTTCCGAAAAGATTTCCAATTCTATAAAGTACGTGA
GATTAACAATTACCATCATGCCCATGATGCGTATCTAAATGCCGTCGTTGGAACTGCTTTGATTAAGAAA
TATCCAAAACTTGAATCGGAGTTTGTCTATGGTGATTATAAAGTTTATGATGTTCGTAAAATGATTGCTA
AGTCTGAGCAAGAAATAGGCAAAGCAACCGCAAAATATTTCTTTTACTCTAATATCATGAACTTCTTCAA
AACAGAAATTACACTTGCAAATGGAGAGATTCGCAAACGCCCTCTAATCGAAACTAATGGGGAAACTGGA
GAAATTGTCTGGGATAAAGGGCGAGATTTTGCCACAGTGCGCAAAGTATTGTCCATGCCCCAAGTCAATA
TTGTCAAGAAAACAGAAGTACAGACAGGCGGATTCTCCAAGGAGTCAATTTTACCAAAAAGAAATTCGGA
CAAGCTTATTGCTCGTAAAAAAGACTGGGATCCAAAAAAATATGGTGGTTTTGATAGTCCAACGGTAGCT
TATTCAGTCCTAGTGGTTGCTAAGGTGGAAAAAGGGAAATCGAAGAAGTTAAAATCCGTTAAAGAGTTAC
TAGGGATCACAATTATGGAAAGAAGTTCCTTTGAAAAAAATCCGATTGACTTTTTAGAAGCTAAAGGATA
TAAGGAAGTTAAAAAAGACTTAATCATTAAACTACCTAAATATAGTCTTTTTGAGTTAGAAAACGGTCGT
AAACGGATGCTGGCTAGTGCCGGAGAATTACAAAAAGGAAATGAGCTGGCTCTGCCAAGCAAATATGTGA
ATTTTTTATATTTAGCTAGTCATTATGAAAAGTTGAAGGGTAGTCCAGAAGATAACGAACAAAAACAATT
GTTTGTGGAGCAGCATAAGCATTATTTAGATGAGATTATTGAGCAAATCAGTGAATTTTCTAAGCGTGTT
ATTTTAGCAGATGCCAATTTAGATAAAGTTCTTAGTGCATATAACAAACATAGAGACAAACCAATACGTG
AACAAGCAGAAAATATTATTCATTTATTTACGTTGACGAATCTTGGAGCTCCCGCTGCTTTTAAATATTT
TGATACAACAATTGATCGTAAACGATATACGTCTACAAAAGAAGTTTTAGATGCCACTCTTATCCATCAA
TCCATCACTGGTCTTTATGAAACACGCATTGATTTGAGTCAGCTAGGAGGTGACTGATCTAGAGAATTCG
TCAACGAATTCAAGCTTGATATCATTCAGGACGAGCCTCAGACTCCAGCGTAACTGGACTGAAAACAAAC
TAAAGCGCCCTTGTGGCGCTTTAGTTTTGTTCCGCGGCCACCGGCTGGCTCGCTTCGCTCGGCCCGTGGA
CAACCCTGCTGGACAAGCTGATGGACAGGCTGCGCCTGCCCACGAGCTTGACCACAGGGATTGCCCACCG
GCTACCCAGCCTTCGACCACATACCCACCGGCTCCAACTGCGCGGCCTGCGGCCTTGCCCCATCAATTTT
TTTAATTTTCTCTGGGGAAAAGCCTCCGGCCTGCGGCCTGCGCGCTTCGCTTGCCGGTTGGACACCA
